>Addgene plasmid #85490 | pCDNA3 IRF7(5’UTR)-FF | addgene full sequence | sequence record 169529 | Addgene NGS Result
CTGCTTCGCGATGTACGGGCCAGATATACGCGTTGACATTGATTATTGACTAGTTATTAATAGTAATCAA
TTACGGGGTCATTAGTTCATAGCCCATATATGGAGTTCCGCGTTACATAACTTACGGTAAATGGCCCGCC
TGGCTGACCGCCCAACGACCCCCGCCCATTGACGTCAATAATGACGTATGTTCCCATAGTAACGCCAATA
GGGACTTTCCATTGACGTCAATGGGTGGAGTATTTACGGTAAACTGCCCACTTGGCAGTACATCAAGTGT
ATCATATGCCAAGTACGCCCCCTATTGACGTCAATGACGGTAAATGGCCCGCCTGGCATTATGCCCAGTA
CATGACCTTATGGGACTTTCCTACTTGGCAGTACATCTACGTATTAGTCATCGCTATTACCATGGTGATG
CGGTTTTGGCAGTACATCAATGGGCGTGGATAGCGGTTTGACTCACGGGGATTTCCAAGTCTCCACCCCA
TTGACGTCAATGGGAGTTTGTTTTGGCACCAAAATCAACGGGACTTTCCAAAATGTCGTAACAACTCCGC
CCCATTGACGCAAATGGGCGGTAGGCGTGTACGGTGGGAGGTCTATATAAGCAGAGCTCTCTGGCTAACT
AGAGAACCCACTGCTTACTGGCTTATCGAAATTAATACGACTCACTATAGGGAGACCCAAGCTTGGTACC
GAGCTCGGATCCATCACGTGTGCGCTCCCGCTACATCTGTAGTCACATCTACAGCCACCTTGGCAGAGGA
ATCTACACTGAGTTCTGAACCTAGGTGACCACAAGTTCTCAAACCTCATCTGTGACCCTCAACACCCTAA
TACCTGGGTCACACTTGTGAAACTGAAATTCCTACCTGTTACCAACACTTGTAACGTTTAAAACACATTT
GTGAAACTTGGTCACACTATCTGTGGCTACAACCTAAAACCATAGAGGCACCCAAGGGGCCTTATTTGCA
ATAGCTGACTGCTCCAGTGACTACAAGGCATCACAGAGTAGTAGCATCTACTTTGATTCTCCCAGACTGC
CTGTGTAGACGGAGCGGATCCAAATGGAAGACGCCAAAAACATAAAGAAAGGCCCGGCGCCATTCTATCC
TCTAGAGGATGGAACCGCTGGAGAGCAACTGCATAAGGCTATGAAGAGATACGCCCTGGTTCCTGGAACA
ATTGCTTTTACAGATGCACATATCGAGGTGAACATCACGTACGCGGAATACTTCGAAATGTCCGTTCGGT
TGGCAGAAGCTATGAAACGATATGGGCTGAATACAAATCACAGAATCGTCGTATGCAGTGAAAACTCTCT
TCAATTCTTTATGCCGGTGTTGGGCGCGTTATTTATCGGAGTTGCAGTTGCGCCCGCGAACGACATTTAT
AATGAACGTGAATTGCTCAACAGTATGAACATTTCGCAGCCTACCGTAGTGTTTGTTTCCAAAAAGGGGT
TGCAAAAAATTTTGAACGTGCAAAAAAAATTACCAATAATCCAGAAAATTATTATCATGGATTCTAAAAC
GGATTACCAGGGATTTCAGTCGATGTACACGTTCGTCACATCTCATCTACCTCCCGGTTTTAATGAATAC
GATTTTGTACCAGAGTCCTTTGATCGTGACAAAACAATTGCACTGATAATGAATTCCTCTGGATCTACTG
GGTTACCTAAGGGTGTGGCCCTTCCGCATAGAACTGCCTGCGTCAGATTCTCGCATGCCAGAGATCCTAT
TTTTGGCAATCAAATCATTCCGGATACTGCGATTTTAAGTGTTGTTCCATTCCATCACGGTTTTGGAATG
TTTACTACACTCGGATATTTGATATGTGGATTTCGAGTCGTCTTAATGTATAGATTTGAAGAAGAGCTGT
TTTTACGATCCCTTCAGGATTACAAAATTCAAAGTGCGTTGCTAGTACCAACCCTATTTTCATTCTTCGC
CAAAAGCACTCTGATTGACAAATACGATTTATCTAATTTACACGAAATTGCTTCTGGGGGCGCACCTCTT
TCGAAAGAAGTCGGGGAAGCGGTTGCAAAACGCTTCCATCTTCCAGGGATACGACAAGGATATGGGCTCA
CTGAGACTACATCAGCTATTCTGATTACACCCGAGGGGGATGATAAACCGGGCGCGGTCGGTAAAGTTGT
TCCATTTTTTGAAGCGAAGGTTGTGGATCTGGATACCGGGAAAACGCTGGGCGTTAATCAGAGAGGCGAA
TTATGTGTCAGAGGACCTATGATTATGTCCGGTTATGTAAACAATCCGGAAGCGACCAACGCCTTGATTG
ACAAGGATGGATGGCTACATTCTGGAGACATAGCTTACTGGGACGAAGACGAACACTTCTTCATAGTTGA
CCGCTTGAAGTCTTTAATTAAATACAAAGGATATCAGGTGGCCCCCGCTGAATTGGAATCGATATTGTTA
CAACACCCCAACATCTTCGACGCGGGCGTGGCAGGTCTTCCCGACGATGACGCCGGTGAACTTCCCGCCG
CCGTTGTTGTTTTGGAGCACGGAAAGACGATGACGGAAAAAGAGATCGTGGATTACGTCGCCAGTCAAGT
AACAACCGCGAAAAAGTTGCGCGGAGGAGTTGTGTTTGTGGACGAAGTACCGAAAGGTCTTACCGGAAAA
CTCGACGCAAGAAAAATCAGAGAGATCCTCATAAAGGCCAAGAAGGGCGGAAAGTCCAAATTGTAAAATG
TAACTGTATTCAGCGATGACGAAATTCTTAGCTATTGTAATCCTCCGAGGCCTCGAGCATGCATCTAGAG
GGCCCTATTCTATAGTGTCACCTAAATGCTAGAGCTCGCTGATCAGCCTCGACTGTGCCTTCTAGTTGCC
AGCCATCTGTTGTTTGCCCCTCCCCCGTGCCTTCCTTGACCCTGGAAGGTGCCACTCCCACTGTCCTTTC
CTAATAAAATGAGGAAATTGCATCGCATTGTCTGAGTAGGTGTCATTCTATTCTGGGGGGTGGGGTGGGG
CAGGACAGCAAGGGGGAGGATTGGGAAGACAATAGCAGGCATGCTGGGGATGCGGTGGGCTCTATGGCTT
CTGAGGCGGAAAGAACCAGCTGGGGCTCTAGGGGGTATCCCC
[124 nt withheld, positions 3123-3246]
C
[91 nt withheld, positions 3248-3338]
A
[49 nt withheld, positions 3340-3388]
CCTTTGACGTTGGAGTCCACGTTCTTT
[37 nt withheld, positions 3416-3452]
ACCCTATCTCGGTCTATTCTTTTGATTTATAAGGGATTTTGCCGATTTCGGCCTATTGGTTAAAAAATGA
GCTGATTTAACAAAAATTTAACGCGAATTAATTCTGTGGAATGTGTGTCAGTTAGGGTGTGGAAAGTCCC
CAGGCTCCCCAGCAGGCAGAAGTATGCAAAGCATGCATCTCAATTAGTCAGCAACCAGGTGTGGAAAGTC
CCCAGGCTCCCCAGCAGGCAGAAGTATGCAAAGCATGCATCTCAATTAGTCAGCAACCATAGTCCCGCCC
CTAACTCCGCCCATCCCGCCCCTAACTCCGCCCAGTTCCGCCCATTCTCCGCCCCATGGCTGACTAATTT
TTTTTATTTATGCAGAGGCCGAGGCCGCCTCTGCCTCTGAGCTATTCCAGAAGTAGTGAGGAGGCTTTTT
TGGAGGCCTAGGCTTTTGCAAAAAGCTCCCGGGAGCTTGTATATCCATTTTCGGATCTGATCAAGAGACA
GGATGAGGATCGTTTCGCATGATTGAACAAGATGGATTGCACGCAGGTTCTCCGGCCGCTTGGGTGGAGA
GGCTATTCGGCTATGACTGGGCACAACAGACAATCGGCTGCTCTGATGCCGCCGTGTTCCGGCTGTCAGC
GCAGGGGCGCCCGGTTCTTTTTGTCAAGACCGACCTGTCCGGTGCCCTGAATGAACTGCAGGACGAGGCA
GCGCGGCTATCGTGGCTGGCCACGACGGGCGTTCCTTGCGCAGCTGTGCTCGACGTTGTCACTGAAGCGG
GAAGGGACTGGCTGCTATTGGGCGAAGTGCCGGGGCAGGATCTCCTGTCATCTCACCTTGCTCCTGCCGA
GAAAGTATCCATCATGGCTGATGCAATGCGGCGGCTGCATACGCTTGATCCGGCTACCTGCCCATTCGAC
CACCAAGCGAAACATCGCATCGAGCGAGCACGTACTCGGATGGAAGCCGGTCTTGTCGATCAGGATGATC
TGGACGAAGAGCATCAGGGGCTCGCGCCAGCCGAACTGTTCGCCAGGCTCAAGGCGCGCATGCCCGACGG
CGAGGATCTCGTCGTGACCCATGGCGATGCCTGCTTGCCGAATATCATGGTGGAAAATGGCCGCTTTTCT
GGATTCATCGACTGTGGCCGGCTGGGTGTGGCGGACCGCTATCAGGACATAGCGTTGGCTACCCGTGATA
TTGCTGAAGAGCTTGGCGGCGAATGGGCTGACCGCTTCCTCGTGCTTTACGGTATCGCCGCTCCCGATTC
GCAGCGCATCGCCTTCTATCGCCTTCTTGACGAGTTCTTCTGAGCGGGACTCTGGGGTTCGAAATGACCG
ACCAAGCGACGCCCAACCTGCCATCACGAGATTTCGATTCCACCGCCGCCTTCTATGAAAGGTTGGGCTT
CGGAATCGTTTTCCGGGACGCCGGCTGGATGATCCTCCAGCGCGGGGATCTCATGCTGGAGTTCTTCGCC
CACCCCAACTTGTTTATTGCAGCTTATAATGGTTACAAATAAAGCAATAGCATCACAAATTTCACAAATA
AAGCATTTTTTTCACTGCATTCTAGTTGTGGTTTGTCCAAACTCATCAATGTATCTTATCATGTCTGTAT
ACCGTCGACCTCTAGCTAGAGCTTGGCGTAATCATGGTCATAGCTGTTTCCTGTGTGAAATTGTTATCCG
CTCACAATTCCACACAACATACGAGCCGGAAGCATAAAGTGTAAAGCCTGGGGTGCCTAATGAGTGAGCT
AACTCACATTAATTGCGTTGCGCTCACTGCCCGCTTTCCAGTCGGGAAACCTGTCGTGCCAGCTGCATTA
ATGAATCGGCCAACGCGCGGGGAGAGGCGGTTTGCGTATTGGGCGCTCTTCCGCTTCCTCGCTCACTGAC
TCGCTGCGCTCGGTCGTTCGGCTGCGGCGAGCGGTATCAGCTCACTCAAAGGCGGTAATACGGTTATCCA
CAGAATCAGGGGATAACGCAGGAAAGAACATGTGAGCAAAAGGCCAGCAAAAGGCCAGGAACCGTAAAAA
GGCCGCGTTGCTGGCGTTTTTCCATAGGCTCCGCCCCCCTGACGAGCATCACAAAAATCGACGCTCAAGT
CAGAGGTGGCGAAACCCGACAGGACTATAAAGATACCAGGCGTTTCCCCCTGGAAGCTCCCTCGTGCGCT
CTCCTGTTCCGACCCTGCCGCTTACCGGATACCTGTCCGCCTTTCTCCCTTCGGGAAGCGTGGCGCTTTC
TCATAGCTCACGCTGTAGGTATCTCAGTTCGGTGTAGGTCGTTCGCTCCAAGCTGGGCTGTGTGCACGAA
CCCCCCGTTCAGCCCGACCGCTGCGCCTTATCCGGTAACTATCGTCTTGAGTCCAACCCGGTAAGACACG
ACTTATCGCCACTGGCAGCAGCCACTGGTAACAGGATTAGCAGAGCGAGGTATGTAGGCGGTGCTACAGA
GTTCTTGAAGTGGTGGCCTAACTACGGCTACACTAGAAGAACAGTATTTGGTATCTGCGCTCTGCTGAAG
CCAGTTACCTTCGGAAAAAGAGTTGGTAGCTCTTGATCCGGCAAACAAACCACCGCTGGTAGCGGTGGTT
TTTTTGTTTGCAAGCAGCAGATTACGCGCAGAAAAAAAGGATCTCAAGAAGATCCTTTGATCTTTTCTAC
GGGGTCTGACGCTCAGTGGAACGAAAACTCACGTTAAGGGATTTTGGTCATGAGATTATCAAAAAGGATC
TTCACCTAGATCCTTTTAAATTAAAAATGAAGTTTTAAATCAATCTAAAGTATATATGAGTAAACTTGGT
CTGACAGTTACCAATGCTTAATCAGTGAGGCACCTATCTCAGCGATCTGTCTATTTCGTTCATCCATAGT
TGCCTGACTCCCCGTCGTGTAGATAACTACGATACGGGAGGGCTTACCATCTGGCCCCAGTGCTGCAATG
ATACCGCGAGACCCACGCTCACCGGCTCCAGATTTATCAGCAATAAACCAGCCAGCCGGAAGGGCCGAGC
GCAGAAGTGGTCCTGCAACTTTATCCGCCTCCATCCAGTCTATTAATTGTTGCCGGGAAGCTAGAGTAAG
TAGTTCGCCAGTTAATAGTTTGCGCAACGTTGTTGCCATTGCTACAGGCATCGTGGTGTCACGCTCGTCG
TTTGGTATGGCTTCATTCAGCTCCGGTTCCCAACGATCAAGGCGAGTTACATGATCCCCCATGTTGTGCA
AAAAAGCGGTTAGCTCCTTCGGTCCTCCGATCGTTGTCAGAAGTAAGTTGGCCGCAGTGTTATCACTCAT
GGTTATGGCAGCACTGCATAATTCTCTTACTGTCATGCCATCCGTAAGATGCTTTTCTGTGACTGGTGAG
TACTCAACCAAGTCATTCTGAGAATAGTGTATGCGGCGACCGAGTTGCTCTTGCCCGGCGTCAATACGGG
ATAATACCGCGCCACATAGCAGAACTTTAAAAGTGCTCATCATTGGAAAACGTTCTTCGGGGCGAAAACT
CTCAAGGATCTTACCGCTGTTGAGATCCAGTTCGATGTAACCCACTCGTGCACCCAACTGATCTTCAGCA
TCTTTTACTTTCACCAGCGTTTCTGGGTGAGCAAAAACAGGAAGGCAAAATGCCGCAAAAAAGGGAATAA
GGGCGACACGGAAATGTTGAATACTCATACTCTTCCTTTTTCAATATTATTGAAGCATTTATCAGGGTTA
TTGTCTCATGAGCGGATACATATTTGAATGTATTTAGAAAAATAAACAAATAGGGGTTCCGCGCACATTT
CCCCGAAAAGTGCCACCTGACGTCGACGGATCGGGAGATCTCCCGATCCCCTATGGTGCACTCTCAGTAC
AATCTGCTCTGATGCCGCATAGTTAAGCCAGTATCTGCTCCCTGCTTGTGTGTTGGAGGTCGCTGAGTAG
TGCGCGAGCAAAATTTAAGCTACAACAAGGCAAGGCTTGACCGACAATTGCATGAAGAATCTGCTTAGGG
TTAGGCGTTTTGCG
Features (pLannotate 1.2.2; 21 found; start..end, strand, type, name):
     35..414     +  enhancer       CMV enhancer: human cytomegalovirus immediate early enhancer
    415..618     +  promoter       CMV promoter: human cytomegalovirus (CMV) immediate early promoter
    614..647     +  LTR            5' LTR (truncated) (fragment): truncated 5' long terminal repeat (LTR) from HIV-1
    663..681     +  promoter       T7 promoter: promoter for bacteriophage T7 RNA polymerase
   1074..2723    +  CDS            LUCI_PHOPY: Experimental evidence at protein level: Swiss-Prot protein existence level 1. Produces green light with a wavelength of 562 nm. From Photinus pyralis (Common eastern firefly) (Lampyris pyralis).
   2809..2827    -  promoter       SP6 promoter: promoter for bacteriophage SP6 RNA polymerase
   2853..3077    +  polyA_signal   bGH poly(A) signal: bovine growth hormone polyadenylation signal
   3081..3102    +  promoter       SV40 promoter (fragment): SV40 enhancer and early promoter
   3123..3551    +  rep_origin     f1 ori (sequence partly withheld): f1 bacteriophage origin of replication; arrow indicates direction of (+) strand synthesis
   3565..3894    +  promoter       SV40 promoter: SV40 enhancer and early promoter
   3961..4752    +  CDS            neo: KKA2_KLEPN - Also known as kan, nptII. Experimental evidence at protein level: Swiss-Prot protein existence level 1. Resistance to kanamycin, neomycin, paromomycin, ribostamycin, butirosin and gentamicin B. From Klebsiella pneumoniae.
   4776..4934    +  CDS            ble (fragment): BLE_KLEPN - Experimental evidence at protein level: Swiss-Prot protein existence level 1. Binding protein with a strong affinity to the bleomycin family of antibiotics. Binds to CL990; an antimitotic-antibiotic compound. From Klebsiella pneumoniae.
   4929..5050    +  polyA_signal   SV40 poly(A) signal: SV40 polyadenylation signal
   5123..5139    -  protein_bind   lac operator: The lac repressor binds to the lac operator to inhibit transcription in E. coli. This inhibition can be relieved by adding lactose or isopropyl-β-D-thiogalactopyranoside (IPTG). lac repressor encoded by lacI
   5147..5177    -  promoter       lac promoter: promoter for the E. coli lac operon
   5192..5213    -  protein_bind   CAP binding site: CAP binding activates transcription in the presence of cAMP. E. coli catabolite activator protein
   5226..5318    -  CDS            lacI (fragment): lac repressor; lacI; The lac repressor binds to the lac operator to inhibit transcription in E. coli. This inhibition can be relieved by adding lactose or isopropyl-β-D-thiogalactopyranoside (IPTG).
   5501..6089    -  rep_origin     ori: high-copy-number ColE1/pMB1/pBR322/pUC origin of replication
   6260..7120    -  CDS            AmpR: β-lactamase; bla; confers resistance to ampicillin, carbenicillin, and related antibiotics
   7121..7225    -  promoter       AmpR promoter: bla
   7284..7336    -  misc_feature   bom (fragment): basis of mobility region from pBR322
