[The description below was written by a language model from this plasmid's Addgene catalogue record and pLannotate feature annotations shown in this document.]
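Description:
pCDNA3 IRF7(5'UTR)-FF is a mammalian expression and luciferase reporter plasmid built on the pCDNA3 backbone, designed to place firefly luciferase translation under the influence of the mouse Irf7 5' untranslated region. It was made by inserting the 362 bp murine IRF7 5' UTR at a BamHI site, retained at both ends, immediately upstream of the luciferase start codon in an existing pCDNA3-firefly luciferase plasmid. In the annotated sequence, the CMV immediate-early enhancer and promoter, followed by a T7 promoter, lie upstream of an unannotated gap of roughly 390 nt that precedes the Photinus pyralis luciferase coding sequence. This gap is where the UTR insert would sit, although the feature table does not label it. Transcripts terminate at the bovine growth hormone polyadenylation signal, with an SP6 promoter in reverse orientation just before it. A short match to a truncated HIV-1 LTR next to the CMV promoter is probably an annotation artefact of sequence similarity rather than a functional viral element.

The plasmid is propagated in E. coli through a high-copy ColE1/pUC-type origin with ampicillin selection (AmpR), and it also carries an f1 origin. An SV40 promoter-driven neomycin phosphotransferase cassette with an SV40 poly(A) signal permits G418 selection in mammalian cells. The sequenced record is 7,456 nt, slightly longer than the catalogued 7,362 bp. The associated study concerned 5' UTR features governing translation of mTOR-sensitive mRNAs. This fits use of the construct as a transfected reporter in which luciferase output measures how the IRF7 leader affects translational efficiency.
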