Addgene plasmid #85490: pCDNA3 IRF7(5’UTR)-FF
Purpose: Firefly luciferase under the control of IRF7 5'UTR
Depositing lab: Ivan Topisirovic. Depositing organization: Lady Davis Institute for Medical Research. Publication: nanoCAGE reveals 5' UTR features that define specific modes of translation of functionally related MTOR-sensitive mRNAs. Gandin V, Masvidal L, Hulea L, Gravel SP, Cargnello M, McLaughlan S, Cai Y, Balanathan P, Morita M, Rajakumar A, Furic L, Pollak M, Porco JA Jr, St-Pierre J, Pelletier J, Larsson O, Topisirovic I. Genome Res. 2016 May;26(5):636-48. doi: 10.1101/gr.197566.115. Epub 2016 Mar 16. PubMed 26984228.
Backbone
  Vector backbone: pCDNA3
  Backbone size w/o insert (bp): 7000
  Total vector size (bp): 7362
  Modifications to backbone: murine IRF7 5’ UTR was inserted into pCDNA3-Firefly Luciferase plasmid using BamHI.
  Vector type: Mammalian Expression, Luciferase
Growth in bacteria
  Bacterial resistance: Ampicillin, 100 μg/mL
  Growth temperature: 37°C
  Growth strain: DH5alpha
  Copy number: High Copy
Gene/Insert
  Gene/Insert name: 5'UTR of IRF7
  Species: M. musculus (mouse)
  Insert size (bp): 362
  GenBank ID: NM_016850.3
  Entrez Gene: Irf7
  Tag / fusion protein: Luciferase (C terminal on insert)
  Cloning method: Restriction Enzyme; 5′ cloning site BamHI (not destroyed); 3′ cloning site BamHI (not destroyed)
  Sequencing primers: 5′ CMV
Resource information
  A portion of this plasmid was derived from a plasmid made by: IRF7 5'UTR was inserted before luciferase ATG in pCDNA3 Firefly luciferase from Addgene (#26612)
Terms and licenses: Academic/Nonprofit Terms; Industry Terms: Not Available to Industry
How to cite: pCDNA3 IRF7(5’UTR)-FF was a gift from Ivan Topisirovic (Addgene plasmid # 85490 ; http://n2t.net/addgene:85490 ; RRID:Addgene_85490)
